LOCUS       Exported 7310 bp ds-DNA circular SYN 21-DEC-2020
DEFINITION  synthetic circular DNA
ACCESSION   .
VERSION     .
KEYWORDS    AAV-hRO-TGFB3.ape
SOURCE      synthetic DNA construct
  ORGANISM  synthetic DNA construct
REFERENCE   1 (bases 1 to 7310)
  AUTHORS   .
  TITLE     Direct Submission
  JOURNAL   Exported Dec 21, 2020 from SnapGene Viewer 4.0.1
            http://www.snapgene.com
FEATURES             Location/Qualifiers
     source          1..7310)
                     /organism="synthetic DNA construct"
                     /mol_type="other DNA"
     misc_feature    248..377)
                     /label=5'-ITR
                     /note="ApEinfo_fwdcolor=#7eff74
                     ApEinfo_graphicformat=arrow_data {{0 1 2 0 0 -1} {} 0}
                     width 5 offset 0 ApEinfo_revcolor=#7eff74 vntifkey=21"
     misc_feature    457..2512)
                     /label=human red opsin promoter
                     /note="ApEinfo_fwdcolor=cyan
                     ApEinfo_graphicformat=arrow_data {{0 1 2 0 0 -1} {} 0}
                     width 5 offset 0 ApEinfo_revcolor=green"
     misc_feature    2513..2520)
                     /label=NotI
                     /note="ApEinfo_fwdcolor=#ff0000
                     ApEinfo_graphicformat=arrow_data {{0 1 2 0 0 -1} {} 0}
                     width 5 offset 0 ApEinfo_revcolor=green"
     misc_feature    2522..3757)
                     /label=Tgfb3
                     /note="ApEinfo_fwdcolor=#8080ff
                     ApEinfo_graphicformat=arrow_data {{0 1 2 0 0 -1} {} 0}
                     width 5 offset 0 ApEinfo_revcolor=green"
     misc_feature    3761..3766)
                     /label=AgeI
                     /note="ApEinfo_fwdcolor=#ff0000
                     ApEinfo_graphicformat=arrow_data {{0 1 2 0 0 -1} {} 0}
                     width 5 offset 0 ApEinfo_revcolor=green"
     misc_feature    3767..4308)
                     /label=WPRE
                     /note="ApEinfo_fwdcolor=#c0c0c0
                     ApEinfo_graphicformat=arrow_data {{0 1 2 0 0 -1} {} 0}
                     width 5 offset 0 ApEinfo_revcolor=#7eff74 vntifkey=21"
     polyA_signal    4315..4529)
                     /label=BGH pA
                     /label=BGH\pA
                     /note="ApEinfo_fwdcolor=#ff3eee
                     ApEinfo_graphicformat=arrow_data {{0 1 2 0 0 -1} {} 0}
                     width 5 offset 0 ApEinfo_revcolor=#ff3eee vntifkey=25"
     misc_feature    4530..4535)
                     /label=XhoI
                     /note="ApEinfo_fwdcolor=#ff0000
                     ApEinfo_graphicformat=arrow_data {{0 1 2 0 0 -1} {} 0}
                     width 5 offset 0 ApEinfo_revcolor=green"
     misc_feature    4571..4616)
                     /label=additional AAV sequences
                     /label=additional\AAV\sequences
                     /note="ApEinfo_fwdcolor=#7eff74
                     ApEinfo_graphicformat=arrow_data {{0 1 2 0 0 -1} {} 0}
                     width 5 offset 0 ApEinfo_revcolor=#7eff74 vntifkey=21"
     misc_feature    4617..4746)
                     /label=3'-ITR
                     /note="ApEinfo_fwdcolor=#7eff74
                     ApEinfo_graphicformat=arrow_data {{0 1 2 0 0 -1} {} 0}
                     width 5 offset 0 ApEinfo_revcolor=#7eff74 vntifkey=21"
     misc_feature    complement(5510..6367))
                     /label=AmpR
                     /label=misc_marker
                     /note="ApEinfo_fwdcolor=pink
                     ApEinfo_graphicformat=arrow_data {{0 1 2 0 0 -1} {} 0}
                     width 5 offset 0 ApEinfo_revcolor=pink vntifkey=22"
ORIGIN
        1 agcgcccaat acgcaaaccg cctctccccg cgcgttggcc gattcattaa tgcagctggc
       61 acgacaggtt tcccgactgg aaagcgggca gtgagcgcaa cgcaattaat gtgagttagc
      121 tcactcatta ggcaccccag gctttacact ttatgcttcc ggctcgtatg ttgtgtggaa
      181 ttgtgagcgg ataacaattt cacacaggaa acagctatga ccatgattac gccagattta
      241 attaaggctg cgcgctcgct cgctcactga ggccgcccgg gcaaagcccg ggcgtcgggc
      301 gacctttggt cgcccggcct cagtgagcga gcgagcgcgc agagagggag tggccaactc
      361 catcactagg ggttccttgt agttaatgat taacccgcca tgctacttat ctacgtagcc
      421 atgctctagg aagatcggaa ttcgccctta agctagccta cagcagccag ggtgagatta
      481 tgaggctgag ctgagaatat caagactgta ccgagtaggg ggccttggca agtgtggaga
      541 gcccggcagc tggggcagag ggcggagtac ggtgtgcgtt tacggacctc ttcaaacgag
      601 gtaggaaggt cagaagtcaa aaagggaaca aatgatgttt aaccacacaa aaatgaaaat
      661 ccaatggttg gatatccatt ccaaatacac aaaggcaacg gataagtgat ccgggccagg
      721 cacagaaggc catgcacccg taggattgca ctcagagctc ccaaatgcat aggaatagaa
      781 gggtgggtgc aggaggctga ggggtgggga aagggcatgg gtgtttcatg aggacagagc
      841 ttccgtttca tgcaatgaaa agagtttgga gacggatggt ggtgactgga ctatacactt
      901 acacacggta gcgatggtac actttgtatt atgtatattt taccacgatc tttttaaagt
      961 gtcaaaggca aatggccaaa tggttccttg tcctatagct gtagcagcca tcggctgtta
     1021 gtgacaaagc ccctgagtca agatgacagc agcccccata actcctaatc ggctctcccg
     1081 cgtggagtca tttaggagta gtcgcattag agacaagtcc aacatctaat cttccaccct
     1141 ggccagggcc ccagctggca gcgagggtgg gagactccgg gcagagcaga gggcgctgac
     1201 attggggccc ggcctggctt gggtccctct ggcctttccc caggggccct ctttccttgg
     1261 ggctttcttg ggccgccact gctcccgctc ctctcccccc atcccacccc ctcaccccct
     1321 cgttcttcat atccttctct agtgctccct ccactttcat ccacccttct gcaagagtgt
     1381 gggaccacaa atgagttttc acctggcctg gggacacacg tgcccccaca ggtgctgagt
     1441 gactttctag gacagtaatc tgctttaggc taaaatggga cttgatcttc tgttagccct
     1501 aatcatcaat tagcagagcc ggtgaaggtg cagaacctac cgcctttcca ggcctcctcc
     1561 cacctctgcc acctccactc tccttcctgg gatgtggggg ctggcacacg tgtggcccag
     1621 ggcattggtg ggattgcact gagctgggtc attagcgtaa tcctggacaa gggcagacag
     1681 ggcgagcgga gggccagctc cggggctcag gcaaggctgg gggcttcccc cagacacccc
     1741 actcctcctc tgctggaccc ccacttcata gggcacttcg tgttctcaaa gggcttccaa
     1801 atagcatggt ggccttggat gcccagggaa gcctcagagt tgcttatctc cctctagaca
     1861 gaaggggaat ctcggtcaag agggagaggt cgccctgttc aaggccaccc agccagctca
     1921 tggcggtaat gggacaaggc tggccagcca tcccaccctc agaagggacc cggtggggca
     1981 ggtgatctca gaggaggctc acttctgggt ctcacattct tggatccggt tccaggcctc
     2041 ggccctaaat agtctccctg ggctttcaag agaaccacat gagaaaggag gattcgggct
     2101 ctgagcagtt tcaccaccca ccccccagtc tgcaaatcct gacccgtggg tccacctgcc
     2161 ccaaaggcgg acgcaggaca gtagaaggga acagagaaca cataaacaca gagagggcca
     2221 cagcggctcc cacagtcacc gccaccttcc tggcggggat gggtggggcg tctgagtttg
     2281 gttcccagca aatccctctg agccgccctt gcgggctcgc ctcaggagca ggggagcaag
     2341 aggtgggagg aggaggtcta agtcccaggc ccaattaaga gatcaggtag tgtagggttt
     2401 gggagctttt aaggtgaaga ggcccgggct gatcccacag gccagtataa agcgccgtga
     2461 ccctcaggtg atgcgccagg gccggctgcc gtcggggaca gggctttcca tagcggccgc
     2521 catgaagatg cacttgcaaa gggctctggt agtcctggcc ctgctgaact tggccacaat
     2581 cagcctctct ctgtccactt gcaccacgtt ggacttcggc cacatcaaga agaagagggt
     2641 ggaagccatt aggggacaga tcttgagcaa gctcaggctc accagccccc ctgagccatc
     2701 ggtgatgacc cacgtcccct atcaggtcct ggcactttac aacagcaccc gggagttgct
     2761 ggaagagatg cacggggaga gggaggaagg ctgcactcag gagacctcgg agtctgagta
     2821 ctatgccaaa gagatccata aattcgacat gatccaggga ctggcggagc acaatgaact
     2881 ggccgtctgc cccaaaggaa ttacctctaa ggtttttcgt ttcaatgtgt cctcagtgga
     2941 gaaaaatgga accaatctgt tccgggcaga gttccgggtc ttgcgggtgc ccaaccccag
     3001 ctccaagcgc acagagcaga gaattgagct cttccagata cttcgaccgg atgagcacat
     3061 agccaagcag cgctacatag gtggcaagaa tctgcccaca aggggcaccg ctgaatggct
     3121 gtctttcgat gtcactgaca ctgtgcgcga gtggctgttg aggagagagt ccaacttggg
     3181 tctggaaatc agcatccact gtccatgtca cacctttcag cccaatggag acatactgga
     3241 aaatgttcat gaggtgatgg aaatcaaatt caaaggagtg gacaatgaag atgaccatgg
     3301 ccgtggagac ctggggcgtc tcaagaagca aaaggatcac cacaacccac acctgatcct
     3361 catgatgatc cccccacacc gactggacag cccaggccag ggcagtcaga ggaagaagag
     3421 ggccctggac accaattact gcttccgcaa cctggaggag aactgctgtg tacgccccct
     3481 ttatattgac ttccggcagg atctaggctg gaaatgggtc cacgaaccta agggttacta
     3541 tgccaacttc tgctcaggcc cttgcccata cctccgcagc gcagacacaa cccatagcac
     3601 ggtgcttgga ctatacaaca ccctgaaccc agaggcgtct gcctcgccat gctgcgtccc
     3661 ccaggacctg gagcccctga ccatcttgta ctatgtgggc agaaccccca aggtggagca
     3721 gctgtccaac atggtggtga agtcgtgtaa gtgcagctga accggtaatc aacctctgga
     3781 ttacaaaatt tgtgaaagat tgactggtat tcttaactat gttgctcctt ttacgctatg
     3841 tggatacgct gctttaatgc ctttgtatca tgctattgct tcccgtatgg ctttcatttt
     3901 ctcctccttg tataaatcct ggttgctgtc tctttatgag gagttgtggc ccgttgtcag
     3961 gcaacgtggc gtggtgtgca ctgtgtttgc tgacgcaacc cccactggtt ggggcattgc
     4021 caccacctgt cagctccttt ccgggacttt cgctttcccc ctccctattg ccacggcgga
     4081 actcatcgcc gcctgccttg cccgctgctg gacaggggct cggctgttgg gcactgacaa
     4141 ttccgtggtg ttgtcgggga agctgacgtc ctttccatgg ctgctcgcct gtgttgccac
     4201 ctggattctg cgcgggacgt ccttctgcta cgtcccttcg gccctcaatc cagcggacct
     4261 tccttcccgc ggcctgctgc cggctctgcg gcctcttccg cgtcttcgag atctgcctcg
     4321 actgtgcctt ctagttgcca gccatctgtt gtttgcccct cccccgtgcc ttccttgacc
     4381 ctggaaggtg ccactcccac tgtcctttcc taataaaatg aggaaattgc atcgcattgt
     4441 ctgagtaggt gtcattctat tctggggggt ggggtggggc aggacagcaa gggggaggat
     4501 tgggaagaca atagcaggca tgctggggac tcgagttaag ggcgaattcc cgattaggat
     4561 cttcctagag catggctacg tagataagta gcatggcggg ttaatcatta actacaagga
     4621 acccctagtg atggagttgg ccactccctc tctgcgcgct cgctcgctca ctgaggccgg
     4681 gcgaccaaag gtcgcccgac gcccgggctt tgcccgggcg gcctcagtga gcgagcgagc
     4741 gcgcagcctt aattaaccta attcactggc cgtcgtttta caacgtcgtg actgggaaaa
     4801 ccctggcgtt acccaactta atcgccttgc agcacatccc cctttcgcca gctggcgtaa
     4861 tagcgaagag gcccgcaccg atcgcccttc ccaacagttg cgcagcctga atggcgaatg
     4921 ggnnnnnnnn nnnnnnnnnn nnnnnnnnnn nnnnnnnnnn nnnnnnnnnn nnnnnnnnnn
     4981 nnnnnnnnnn nnnnnnnnnn nnnnnnnnnn nnnnnnnnnn nnnnnnnnnn nnnnnnnnnn
     5041 nnnnnncnnn nnnnnnnnnn nnnnnnnnnn nnnnnnnnnn nnnnnnnnnn nnnnnnnnnn
     5101 nnnnnnnnnn nnnnnnnnnn nnnnnnnnnn nnnnnnnnag ggtgatggtt cacgtagtgg
     5161 gccatcgccc cgatagacgg tttttcgccc tttgacgctg gagttcacgt tcctcnnnnn
     5221 nnnnnnnnnn nnnnnnnnnn nnnnnnnnnn nnaccctatc tcggtctatt cttttgattt
     5281 ataagggatt tttccgattt cggcctattg gttaaaaaat gagctgattt aacaaaaatt
     5341 taacgcgaat tttaacaaaa tattaacgtt tataatttca ggtggcatct ttcggggaaa
     5401 tgtgcgcgga acccctattt gtttattttt ctaaatacat tcaaatatgt atccgctcat
     5461 gagacaataa ccctgataaa tgcttcaata atattgaaaa aggaagagta tgagtattca
     5521 acatttccgt gtcgccctta ttcccttttt tgcggcattt tgccttcctg tttttgctca
     5581 cccagaaacg ctggtgaaag taaaagatgc tgaagatcag ttgggtgcac gagtgggtta
     5641 catcgaactg gatctcaata gtggtaagat ccttgagagt tttcgccccg aagaacgttt
     5701 tccaatgatg agcactttta aagttctgct atgtggcgcg gtattatccc gtattgacgc
     5761 cgggcaagag caactcggtc gccgcataca ctattctcag aatgacttgg ttgagtactc
     5821 accagtcaca gaaaagcatc ttacggatgg catgacagta agagaattat gcagtgctgc
     5881 cataaccatg agtgataaca ctgcggccaa cttacttctg acaacgatcg gaggaccgaa
     5941 ggagctaacc gcttttttgc acaacatggg ggatcatgta actcgccttg atcgttggga
     6001 accggagctg aatgaagcca taccaaacga cgagcgtgac accacgatgc ctgtagtaat
     6061 ggtaacaacg ttgcgcaaac tattaactgg cgaactactt actctagctt cccggcaaca
     6121 attaatagac tggatggagg cggataaagt tgcaggacca cttctgcgct cggcccttcc
     6181 ggctggctgg tttattgctg ataaatctgg agccggtgag cgtgggtctc gcggtatcat
     6241 tgcagcactg gggccagatg gtaagccctc ccgtatcgta gttatctaca cgacggggag
     6301 tcaggcaact atggatgaac gaaatagaca gatcgctgag ataggtgcct cactgattaa
     6361 gcattggtaa ctgtcagacc aagtttactc atatatactt tagattgatt taaaacttca
     6421 tttttaattt aaaaggatct aggtgaagat cctttttgat aatctcatga ccaaaatccc
     6481 ttaacgtgag ttttcgttcc actgagcgtc agaccccgta gaaaagatca aaggatcttc
     6541 ttgagatcct ttttttctgc gcgtaatctg ctgcttgcaa acaaaaaaac caccgctacc
     6601 agcggtggtt tgtttgccgg atcaagagct accaactctt tttccgaagg taactggctt
     6661 cagcagagcg cagataccaa atactgtcct tctagtgtag ccgtagttag gccaccactt
     6721 caagaactct gtagcaccgc ctacatacct cgctctgcta atcctgttac cagtggctgc
     6781 tgccagtggc gataagtcgt gtcttaccgg gttggactca agacgatagt taccggataa
     6841 ggcgcagcgg tcgggctgaa cggggggttc gtgcacacag cccagcttgg agcgaacgac
     6901 ctacaccgaa ctgagatacc tacagcgtga gctatgagaa agcgccacgc ttcccgaagg
     6961 gagaaaggcg gacaggtatc cggtaagcgg cagggtcgga acaggagagc gcacgaggga
     7021 gcttccaggg ggaaacgcct ggtatcttta tagtcctgtc gggtttcgcc acctctgact
     7081 tgagcgtcga tttttgtgat gctcgtcagg ggggcggagc ctatggaaaa acgccagcaa
     7141 cgcggccttt ttacggttcc tggccttttg ctgcggtttt gctcacatgt tctttcctgc
     7201 gttatcccct gattctgtgg ataaccgtat taccgccttt gagtgagctg ataccgctcg
     7261 ccgcagccga acgaccgagc gcagcgagtc agtgagcgag gaagcggaag
//
