>Addgene plasmid #164429 | AAV-hRedOpsin-TGFB3 | addgene full sequence | sequence record 324110 | Addgene NGS Result
CGCGCTCGCTCGCTCACTGAGGCCGCCCGGGCAAAGCCCGGGCGTCGKGCGACCTTTGGYCGSCCGGCCT
CAGTGAGCGAGCGAGCGCGCAGAGAGGGAGTGGCCAACTCCATCACTAGGGGTTCCTTGTAGTTAATGAT
TAACCCGCCATGCTACTTATCTACGTAGCCATGCTCTAGGAAGATCGGAATTCGCCCTTAAGCTAGCCTA
CAGCAGCCAGGGTGAGATTATGAGGCTGAGCTGAGAATATCAAGACTGTACCGAGTAGGGGGCCTTGGCA
AGTGTGGAGAGCCCGGCAGCTGGGGCAGAGGGCGGAGTACGGTGTGCGTTTACGGACCTCTTCAAACGAG
GTAGGAAGGTCAGAAGTCAAAAAGGGAACAAATGATGTTTAACCACACAAAAATGAAAATCCAATGGTTG
GATATCCATTCCAAATACACAAAGGCAACGGATAAGTGATCCGGGCCAGGCACAGAAGGCCATGCACCCG
TAGGATTGCACTCAGAGCTCCCAAATGCATAGGAATAGAAGGGTGGGTGCAGGAGGCTGAGGGGTGGGGA
AAGGGCATGGGTGTTTCATGAGGACAGAGCTTCCGTTTCATGCAATGAAAAGAGTTTGGAGACGGATGGT
GGTGACTGGACTATACACTTACACACGGTAGCGATGGTACACTTTGTATTATGTATATTTTACCACGATC
TTTTTAAAGTGTCAAAGGCAAATGGCCAAATGGTTCCTTGTCCTATAGCTGTAGCAGCCATCGGCTGTTA
GTGACAAAGCCCCTGAGTCAAGATGACAGCAGCCCCCATAACTCCTAATCGGCTCTCCCGCGTGGAGTCA
TTTAGGAGTAGTCGCATTAGAGACAAGTCCAACATCTAATCTTCCACCCTGGCCAGGGCCCCAGCTGGCA
GCGAGGGTGGGAGACTCCGGGCAGAGCAGAGGGCGCTGACATTGGGGCCCGGCCTGGCTTGGGTCCCTCT
GGCCTTTCCCCAGGGGCCCTCTTTCCTTGGGGCTTTCTTGGGCCGCCACTGCTCCCGCTCCTCTCCCCCC
ATCCCACCCCCTCACCCCCTCGTTCTTCATATCCTTCTCTAGTGCTCCCTCCACTTTCATCCACCCTTCT
GCAAGAGTGTGGGACCACAAATGAGTTTTCACCTGGCCTGGGGACACACGTGCCCCCACAGGTGCTGAGT
GACTTTCTAGGACAGTAATCTGCTTTAGGCTAAAATGGGACTTGATCTTCTGTTAGCCCTAATCATCAAT
TAGCAGAGCCGGTGAAGGTGCAGAACCTACCGCCTTTCCAGGCCTCCTCCCACCTCTGCCACCTCCACTC
TCCTTCCTGGGATGTGGGGGCTGGCACACGTGTGGCCCAGGGCATTGGTGGGATTGCACTGAGCTGGGTC
ATTAGCGTAATCCTGGACAAGGGCAGACAGGGCGAGCGGAGGGCCAGCTCCGGGGCTCAGGCAAGGCTGG
GGGCTTCCCCCAGACACCCCACTCCTCCTCTGCTGGACCCCCACTTCATAGGGCACTTCGTGTTCTCAAA
GGGCTTCCAAATAGCATGGTGGCCTTGGATGCCCAGGGAAGCCTCAGAGTTGCTTATCTCCCTCTAGACA
GAAGGGGAATCTCGGTCAAGAGGGAGAGGTCGCCCTGTTCAAGGCCACCCAGCCAGCTCATGGCGGTAAT
GGGACAAGGCTGGCCAGCCATCCCACCCTCAGAAGGGACCCGGTGGGGCAGGTGATCTCAGAGGAGGCTC
ACTTCTGGGTCTCACATTCTTGGATCCGGTTCCAGGCCTCGGCCCTAAATAGTCTCCCTGGGCTTTCAAG
AGAACCACATGAGAAAGGAGGATTCGGGCTCTGAGCAGTTTCACCACCCACCCCCCAGTCTGCAAATCCT
GACCCGTGGGTCCACCTGCCCCAAAGGCGGACGCAGGACAGTAGAAGGGAACAGAGAACACATAAACACA
GAGAGGGCCACAGCGGCTCCCACAGTCACCGCCACCTTCCTGGCGGGGATGGGTGGGGCGTCTGAGTTTG
GTTCCCAGCAAATCCCTCTGAGCCGCCCTTGCGGGCTCGCCTCAGGAGCAGGGGAGCAAGAGGTGGGAGG
AGGAGGTCTAAGTCCCAGGCCCAATTAAGAGATCAGGTAGTGTAGGGTTTGGGAGCTTTTAAGGTGAAGA
GGCCCGGGCTGATCCCACAGGCCAGTATAAAGCGCCGTGACCCTCAGGTGATGCGCCAGGGCCGGCTGCC
GTCGGGGACAGGGCTTTCCATAGCGGCCGCCATGAAGATGCACTTGCAAAGGGCTCTGGTAGTCCTGGCC
CTGCTGAACTTGGCCACAATCAGCCTCTCTCTGTCCACTTGCACCACGTTGGACTTCGGCCACATCAAGA
AGAAGAGGGTGGAAGCCATTAGGGGACAGATCTTGAGCAAGCTCAGGCTCACCAGCCCCCCTGAGCCATC
GGTGATGACCCACGTCCCCTATCAGGTCCTGGCACTTTACAACAGCACCCGGGAGTTGCTGGAAGAGATG
CACGGGGAGAGGGAGGAAGGCTGCACTCAGGAGACCTCGGAGTCTGAGTACTATGCCAAAGAGATCCATA
AATTCGACATGATCCAGGGACTGGCGGAGCACAATGAACTGGCCGTCTGCCCCAAAGGAATTACCTCTAA
GGTTTTTCGTTTCAATGTGTCCTCAGTGGAGAAAAATGGAACCAATCTGTTCCGGGCAGAGTTCCGGGTC
TTGCGGGTGCCCAACCCCAGCTCCAAGCGCACAGAGCAGAGAATTGAGCTCTTCCAGATACTTCGACCGG
ATGAGCACATAGCCAAGCAGCGCTACATAGGTGGCAAGAATCTGCCCACAAGGGGCACCGCTGAATGGCT
GTCTTTCGATGTCACTGACACTGTGCGCGAGTGGCTGTTGAGGAGAGAGTCCAACTTGGGTCTGGAAATC
AGCATCCACTGTCCATGTCACACCTTTCAGCCCAATGGAGACATACTGGAAAATGTTCATGAGGTGATGG
AAATCAAATTCAAAGGAGTGGACAATGAAGATGACCATGGCCGTGGAGACCTGGGGCGTCTCAAGAAGCA
AAAGGATCACCACAACCCACACCTGATCCTCATGATGATCCCCCCACACCGACTGGACAGCCCAGGCCAG
GGCAGTCAGAGGAAGAAGAGGGCCCTGGACACCAATTACTGCTTCCGCAACCTGGAGGAGAACTGCTGTG
TACGCCCCCTTTATATTGACTTCCGGCAGGATCTAGGCTGGAAATGGGTCCACGAACCTAAGGGTTACTA
TGCCAACTTCTGCTCAGGCCCTTGCCCATACCTCCGCAGCGCAGACACAACCCATAGCACGGTGCTTGGA
CTATACAACACCCTGAACCCAGAGGCGTCTGCCTCGCCATGCTGCGTCCCCCAGGACCTGGAGCCCCTGA
CCATCTTGTACTATGTGGGCAGAACCCCCAAGGTGGAGCAGCTGTCCAACATGGTGGTGAAGTCGTGTAA
GTGCAGCTGAACCGGTAATCAACCTCTGGATTACAAAATTTGTGAAAGATTGACTGGTATTCTTAACTAT
GTTGCTCCTTTTACGCTATGTGGATACGCTGCTTTAATGCCTTTGTATCATGCTATTGCTTCCCGTATGG
CTTTCATTTTCTCCTCCTTGTATAAATCCTGGTTGCTGTCTCTTTATGAGGAGTTGTGGCCCGTTGTCAG
GCAACGTGGCGTGGTGTGCACTGTGTTTGCTGACGCAACCCCCACTGGTTGGGGCATTGCCACCACCTGT
CAGCTCCTTTCCGGGACTTTCGCTTTCCCCCTCCCTATTGCCACGGCGGAACTCATCGCCGCCTGCCTTG
CCCGCTGCTGGACAGGGGCTCGGCTGTTGGGCACTGACAATTCCGTGGTGTTGTCGGGGAAGCTGACGTC
CTTTCCATGGCTGCTCGCCTGTGTTGCCACCTGGATTCTGCGCGGGACGTCCTTCTGCTACGTCCCTTCG
GCCCTCAATCCAGCGGACCTTCCTTCCCGCGGCCTGCTGCCGGCTCTGCGGCCTCTTCCGCGTCTTCGAG
ATCTGCCTCGACTGTGCCTTCTAGTTGCCAGCCATCTGTTGTTTGCCCCTCCCCCGTGCCTTCCTTGACC
CTGGAAGGTGCCACTCCCACTGTCCTTTCCTAATAAAATGAGGAAATTGCATCGCATTGTCTGAGTAGGT
GTCATTCTATTCTGGGGGGTGGGGTGGGGCAGGACAGCAAGGGGGAGGATTGGGAAGACAATAGCAGGCA
TGCTGGGGACTCGAGTTAAGGGCGAATTCCCGATAAGGATCTTCCTAGAGCATGGCTACGTAGATAAGTA
GCATGGCGGGTTAATCATTAACTACAAGGAACCCCTAGTGATGGAGTTGGCCACTCCCTCTCTGCGCGCT
CGCTCGCTCACTGAGGCCGGGCGACCAAAGGTCGCCCGACGCCCGGGCTTTGCCCGGGCGGCCTCAGTGA
GCGAGCGAGCGCGCAGCCTTAATTAACCTAATTCACTGGCCGTCGTTTTACAACGTCGTGACTGGGAAAA
CCCTGGCGTTACCCAACTTAATCGCCTTGCAGCACATCCCCCTTTCGCCAGCTGGCGTAATAGCGAAGAG
GCCCGCACCGATCGCCCTTCCCAACAGTTGCGCAGCCTGAATGGCGAATGGG
[124 nt withheld, positions 4673-4796]
C
[91 nt withheld, positions 4798-4888]
A
[49 nt withheld, positions 4890-4938]
CCTTTGACGTTGGAGTCCACGTTCTTT
[37 nt withheld, positions 4966-5002]
ACCCTATCTCGGTCTATTCTTTTGATTTATAAGGGATTTTGCCGATTTCGGCCTATTGGTTAAAAAATGA
GCTGATTTAACAAAAATTTAACGCGAATTTTAACAAAATATTAACGCTTACAATTTAGGTGGCACTTTTC
GGGGAAATGTGCGCGGAACCCCTATTTGTTTATTTTTCTAAATACATTCAAATATGTATCCGCTCATGAG
ACAATAACCCTGATAAATGCTTCAATAATATTGAAAAAGGAAGAGTATGAGTATTCAACATTTCCGTGTC
GCCCTTATTCCCTTTTTTGCGGCATTTTGCCTTCCTGTTTTTGCTCACCCAGAAACGCTGGTGAAAGTAA
AAGATGCTGAAGATCAGTTGGGTGCACGAGTGGGTTACATCGAACTGGATCTCAACAGCGGTAAGATCCT
TGAGAGTTTTCGCCCCGAAGAACGTTTTCCAATGATGAGCACTTTTAAAGTTCTGCTATGTGGCGCGGTA
TTATCCCGTATTGACGCCGGGCAAGAGCAACTCGGTCGCCGCATACACTATTCTCAGAATGACTTGGTTG
AGTACTCACCAGTCACAGAAAAGCATCTTACGGATGGCATGACAGTAAGAGAATTATGCAGTGCTGCCAT
AACCATGAGTGATAACACTGCGGCCAACTTACTTCTGACAACGATCGGAGGACCGAAGGAGCTAACCGCT
TTTTTGCACAACATGGGGGATCATGTAACTCGCCTTGATCGTTGGGAACCGGAGCTGAATGAAGCCATAC
CAAACGACGAGCGTGACACCACGATGCCTGTAGCAATGGCAACAACGTTGCGCAAACTATTAACTGGCGA
ACTACTTACTCTAGCTTCCCGGCAACAATTAATAGACTGGATGGAGGCGGATAAAGTTGCAGGACCACTT
CTGCGCTCGGCCCTTCCGGCTGGCTGGTTTATTGCTGATAAATCTGGAGCCGGTGAGCGTGGGTCTCGCG
GTATCATTGCAGCACTGGGGCCAGATGGTAAGCCCTCCCGTATCGTAGTTATCTACACGACGGGGAGTCA
GGCAACTATGGATGAACGAAATAGACAGATCGCTGAGATAGGTGCCTCACTGATTAAGCATTGGTAACTG
TCAGACCAAGTTTACTCATATATACTTTAGATTGATTTAAAACTTCATTTTTAATTTAAAAGGATCTAGG
TGAAGATCCTTTTTGATAATCTCATGACCAAAATCCCTTAACGTGAGTTTTCGTTCCACTGAGCGTCAGA
CCCCGTAGAAAAGATCAAAGGATCTTCTTGAGATCCTTTTTTTCTGCGCGTAATCTGCTGCTTGCAAACA
AAAAAACCACCGCTACCAGCGGTGGTTTGTTTGCCGGATCAAGAGCTACCAACTCTTTTTCCGAAGGTAA
CTGGCTTCAGCAGAGCGCAGATACCAAATACTGTTCTTCTAGTGTAGCCGTAGTTAGGCCACCACTTCAA
GAACTCTGTAGCACCGCCTACATACCTCGCTCTGCTAATCCTGTTACCAGTGGCTGCTGCCAGTGGCGAT
AAGTCGTGTCTTACCGGGTTGGACTCAAGACGATAGTTACCGGATAAGGCGCAGCGGTCGGGCTGAACGG
GGGGTTCGTGCACACAGCCCAGCTTGGAGCGAACGACCTACACCGAACTGAGATACCTACAGCGTGAGCT
ATGAGAAAGCGCCACGCTTCCCGAAGGGAGAAAGGCGGACAGGTATCCGGTAAGCGGCAGGGTCGGAACA
GGAGAGCGCACGAGGGAGCTTCCAGGGGGAAACGCCTGGTATCTTTATAGTCCTGTCGGGTTTCGCCACC
TCTGACTTGAGCGTCGATTTTTGTGATGCTCGTCAGGGGGGCGGAGCCTATGGAAAAACGCCAGCAACGC
GGCCTTTTTACGGTTCCTGGCCTTTTGCTGGCCTTTTGCTCACATGTTCTTTCCTGCGTTATCCCCTGAT
TCTGTGGATAACCGTATTACCGCCTTTGAGTGAGCTGATACCGCTCGCCGCAGCCGAACGACCGAGCGCA
GCGAGTCAGTGAGCGAGGAAGCGGAAGAGCGCCCAATACGCAAACCGCCTCTCCCCGCGCGTTGGCCGAT
TCATTAATGCAGCTGGCACGACAGGTTTCCCGACTGGAAAGCGGGCAGTGAGCGCAACGCAATTAATGTG
AGTTAGCTCACTCATTAGGCACCCCAGGCTTTACACTTTATGCTTCCGGCTCGTATGTTGTGTGGAATTG
TGAGCGGATAACAATTTCACACAGGAAACAGCTATGACCATGATTACGCCAGATTTAATTAAGGCCTTAA
TTAGGCTG
Features (pLannotate 1.2.2; 14 found; start..end, strand, type, name):
   2278..3507    +  CDS            Tgfb3: TGFB3_MOUSE - Experimental evidence at protein level: Swiss-Prot protein existence level 1. Transforming growth factor beta-3: Multifunctional protein that regulates embryogenesis and cell differentiation and is required in various processes such as secondary palate development (PubMed:7493021, PubMed:7493022, PubMed:10433915, PubMed:28912269). Activation into mature form follows different steps: following cleavage of the proprotein in the Golgi apparatus, Latency-associated peptide (LAP) and Transforming growth factor beta-3 (TGF-beta-3) chains remain non-covalently linked rendering TGF-beta-
   3517..4058    +  misc_feature   WPRE (fragment): woodchuck hepatitis virus posttranscriptional regulatory element
   4072..4279    +  polyA_signal   bGH poly(A) signal: bovine growth hormone polyadenylation signal
   4367..4497    +  repeat_region  AAV2 ITR (fragment): inverted terminal repeat of adeno-associated virus serotype 2 inverted
   4511..4668    +  CDS            lacZα (fragment): LacZα fragment of β-galactosidase; lacZ fragment
   4673..5101    +  rep_origin     f1 ori (sequence partly withheld): f1 bacteriophage origin of replication; arrow indicates direction of (+) strand synthesis
   5154..5258    +  promoter       AmpR promoter: bla
   5259..6119    +  CDS            AmpR: β-lactamase; bla; confers resistance to ampicillin, carbenicillin, and related antibiotics
   6290..6878    +  rep_origin     ori: high-copy-number ColE1/pMB1/pBR322/pUC origin of replication
   7061..7153    +  CDS            lacI (fragment): lac repressor; lacI; The lac repressor binds to the lac operator to inhibit transcription in E. coli. This inhibition can be relieved by adding lactose or isopropyl-β-D-thiogalactopyranoside (IPTG).
   7166..7187    +  protein_bind   CAP binding site: CAP binding activates transcription in the presence of cAMP. E. coli catabolite activator protein
   7202..7232    +  promoter       lac promoter: promoter for the E. coli lac operon
   7240..7256    +  protein_bind   lac operator: The lac repressor binds to the lac operator to inhibit transcription in E. coli. This inhibition can be relieved by adding lactose or isopropyl-β-D-thiogalactopyranoside (IPTG). lac repressor encoded by lacI
   7317..127     -  repeat_region  AAV2 ITR (fragment) (across the origin): inverted terminal repeat of adeno-associated virus serotype 2 inverted
