[The description below was written by a language model from this plasmid's Addgene catalogue record, the feature table of its GenBank file and pLannotate feature annotations shown in this document.]
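Description:
AAV-hRedOpsin-TGFB3 is an adeno-associated virus transfer plasmid built on the AAV-MCS8 backbone, designed to express mouse transforming growth factor beta 3 (Tgfb3) in photoreceptors. The expression cassette lies between two AAV2-type inverted terminal repeats, the cis elements needed for replication and packaging of the intervening DNA into recombinant AAV particles when rep, cap and helper functions are supplied separately. Within the ITRs, a roughly 2 kb human red opsin promoter drives the approximately 1.2 kb Tgfb3 coding sequence, which was inserted between NotI and AgeI sites that remain intact. No epitope tag or reporter is annotated, so the insert appears to encode the native precursor, which is normally cleaved into the latency-associated peptide and the mature secreted cytokine. Downstream, a WPRE enhances transcript stability and expression, and a bovine growth hormone polyadenylation signal terminates the message.

The plasmid portion outside the ITRs carries a high-copy ColE1/pUC-type origin and an ampicillin resistance gene with its own promoter for propagation and selection in E. coli, along with an f1 origin and remnants of the lac region (lacZα and lacI fragments, lac promoter and operator) inherited from the parental cloning vector. The depositor's annotated map (7,310 bp) and the repository's sequencing result (7,320 nt) differ slightly in length and use different start coordinates, but describe the same arrangement of parts. According to the record, the construct comes from work on TGF-beta modulation of microglia and cone protection in mouse models of retinal degeneration, where it would be used to produce AAV for photoreceptor-directed delivery of this TGF-beta isoform.
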