Addgene plasmid #164429: AAV-hRedOpsin-TGFB3
Purpose: AAV plasmid expressing TGFB3 in photoreceptors
Depositing lab: Connie Cepko. Depositing organization: Harvard Medical School. Publication: Microglia modulation by TGF-beta1 protects cones in mouse models of retinal degeneration. Wang SK, Xue Y, Cepko CL. J Clin Invest. 2020 Aug 3;130(8):4360-4369. doi: 10.1172/JCI136160. PubMed 32352930.
Backbone
  Vector backbone: AAV-MCS8
  Backbone manufacturer: Jeng-Shin Lee, Harvard University
  Backbone size w/o insert (bp): 6062
  Total vector size (bp): 7310
  Vector type: Mammalian Expression, AAV
Growth in bacteria
  Bacterial resistance: Ampicillin, 100 μg/mL
  Growth temperature: 37°C
  Growth strain: NEB Stable
  Copy number: Unknown
Gene/Insert
  Gene/Insert name: Tgfb3 (alt name: transforming growth factor beta 3)
  Species: M. musculus (mouse)
  Insert size (bp): 1248
  Entrez Gene: Tgfb3 (a.k.a. TGF-beta-3, Tgfb-3)
  Promoter: human red opsin
  Cloning method: Restriction Enzyme; 5′ cloning site NotI (not destroyed); 3′ cloning site AgeI (not destroyed)
  Sequencing primers: 5′ gagcacaatgaactggccgt; 3′ tccgctggattgagggccgaa
Terms and licenses: Academic/Nonprofit Terms; Industry Terms: Not Available to Industry
How to cite: AAV-hRedOpsin-TGFB3 was a gift from Connie Cepko (Addgene plasmid # 164429 ; http://n2t.net/addgene:164429 ; RRID:Addgene_164429)
